>Addgene plasmid #54949 | mApple-SSTR3-N-17 | depositor partial sequence | sequence record 85337 | insert sequence
ACGTCAGATCCGCTAGCGCTACCGGACTCAGATCTCGAGACCGCCATGGCCACTGTTACCTATCCTTCAT
CTGAGCCTACGACCTTGGACCCTGGGAACGCATCCTCGACCTGGCCCCTGGATACCACCCTGGGGAACAC
ATCCGCTGGCGCTAGCCTGACAGGCCTGGCTGTCAGTGGCATCTTGATCTCTCTGGTGTACCTGGTGGTG
TGCGTGGTGGGTTTGCTGGGCAACTCGCTGGTGATCTACGTGGTCCTGCGGCACACGTCCAGCCCATCAG
TGACCAGTGTCTATATCCTCAACCTGGCTCTGGCTGATGAGCTCTTCATGCTAGGGCTACCCTTCCTGGC
TGCTCAGAACGCCCTGTCCTACTGGCCCTTCGGATCTCTCATGTGCCGTCTGGTCATGGCCGTGGATGGC
ATCAACCAGTTCACCAGCATCTTCTGCCTCACCGTCATGAGTGTGGACCGCTATCTGGCTGTGGTGCACC
CCACACGCTCAGCCCGCTGGCGCACGGCACCAGTGGCTCGCACGGTCAGTGCAGCTGTCTGGGTGGCCTC
GGCTGTGGTGGTGCTGCCTGTGGTTGTGTTCTCAGGAGTGCCCCGGGGCATGAGCACGTGCCACATGCAG
TGGCCAGAGCCAGCGGCTGCCTGGCGAACAGCCTTCATCATCTACACGGCCGCACTGGGCTTCTTTGGGC
CCCTGCTGGTCATCTGCTTGTGCTACTTGCTCATTGTGGTAAAGGTGCGGTCGACCACCCGGCGGGTGCG
GGCGCCCTCGTGTCAGTGGGTACAGGCACCCGCATGCCAGCGGCGACGCCGCTCTGAGCGCAGGGTCACA
CGCATGGTGGTGGCCGTGGTGGCACTCTTCGTCCTCTGCTGGATGCCTTTCTATCTGCTCAACATCGTCA
ATGTGGTGTGCCCGCTGCCGGAGGAGCCCGCCTTCTTCGGCCTCTACTTCCTGGTGGTGGCGCTGCCCTA
CGCCAACAGCTGCGCAAACCCCATCCTCTACGGCTTCCTCTCCTACCGCTTCAAGCAGGGCTTTCGCAGG
ATCCTGCTAAGACCATCACGTCGCATTCGGAGCCAGGAGCCAGGGTCGGGACCTCCAGAGAAGACTGAAG
AGGAGGAGGATGAAGAAGAAGAAGAGAGAAGGGAAGAGGAGGAGCGGAGGATGCAGAGAGGGCAGGAGAT
GAACGGGAGGCTCAGTCAGATCGCACAGGCTGGCACTAGTGGACAACAGCCACGGCCCTGCACAGGGACT
GCTAAGGAGCAGCAGCTTCTGCCCCAGGAGGCCACAGCTGGGGACAAGGCCAGCACACTGAGCCATCTGG
GAATTCTGCAGTCGACGGTACCGCGGGCCCGGGATCCACCGGTCGCCACCATGGTGAGCAAGGGCGAGGA
GAATAACATGGCCATCATCAAGGAGTTCATGCGCTTCAAGGTGCACATGGAGGGCTCCGTGAACGGCCAC
GAGTTCGAGATCGAGGGCGAGGGCGAGGGCCGCCCCTACGAGGCCTTTCAGACCGCTAAGCTGAAGGTGA
CCAAGGGTGGCCCCCTGCCCTTCGCCTGGGACATCCTGTCCCCTCAGTTCATGTACGGCTCCAAGGTCTA
CATTAAGCACCCAGCCGACATCCCCGACTACTTCAAGCTGTCCTTCCCCGAGGGCTTCAGGTGGGAGCGC
GTGATGAACTTCGAGGACGGCGGCATTATTCACGTTAACCAGGACTCCTCCCTGCAGGACGGCGTGTTCA
TCTACAAGGTGAAGCTGCGCGGCACCAACTTCCCCTCCGACGGCCCCGTAATGCAGAAGAAGACCATGGG
CTGGGAGGCCTCCGAGGAGCGGATGTACCCCGAGGACGGCGCCCTGAAGAGCGAGATCAAGAAGAGGCTG
AAGCTGAAGGACGGCGGCCACTACGCCGCCGAGGTCAAGACCACCTACAAGGCCAAGAAGCCCGTGCAGC
TGCCCGGCGCCTACATCGTCGACATCAAGTTGGACATCGTGTCCCACAACGAGGACTACACCATCGTGGA
ACAGTACGAACGCGCCGAGGGCCGCCACTCCACCGGCGGCATGGACGAGCTGTACAAGTAAGCGGCCGCG
ACTCTAGATCATAATCAGCCATACCACATT
