>Addgene plasmid #54949 | mApple-SSTR3-N-17 | addgene partial sequence | sequence record 97225 | Mombaerts mRFPup 5'-GTGGCCGTTCACGGAGCCCTCCATG-3'
ACTCCTTGATGATGGCCATGTTATTCTCCTCGCCCTTGCTCACCATGGTGGCGACCGGTGGATCCCGGGC
CCGCGGTACCGTCGACTGCAGAATTCCCAGATGGCTCAGTGTGCTGGCCTTGTCCCCAGCTGTGGCCTCC
TGGGGCAGAAGCTGCTGCTCCTTAGCAGTCCCTGTGCAGGGCCGTGGCTGTTGTCCACTAGTGCCAGCCT
GTGCGATCTGACTGAGCCTCCCGTTCATCTCCTGCCCTCTCTGCATCCTCCGCTCCTCCTCTTCCCTTCT
CTCTTCTTCTTCTTCATCCTCCTCCTCTTCAGTCTTCTCTGGAGGTCCCGACCCTGGCTCCTGGCTCCGA
ATGCGACGTGATGGTCTTAGCAGGATCCTGCGAAAGCCCTGCTTGAAGCGGTAGGAGAGGAAGCCGTAGA
GGATGGGGTTTGCGCAGCTGTTGGCGTAGGGCAGCGCCACCACCAGGAAGTAGAGGCCGAAGAAGGCGGG
CTCCTCCGGCAGCGGGCACACCACATTGACGATGTTGAGCAGATAGAAAGGCATCCAGCAGAGGACGAAG
AGTGCCACCACGGCCACCACCATGCGTGTGACCCTGCGCTCAGAGCGGCGTCGCCGCTGGCATGCGGGTG
CCTGTACCCACTGACACGAGGGCGCCCGCACCCGCCGGGTGGTCGACCGCACCTTTACCACAATGAGCAA
GTAGCACAAGCAGATGACCAGCAGGGGCCCAAAGAAGCCCAGTGCGGCCGTGTAGATGATGAAGGCTGTT
CGCCAGGCAGCCGCTGGCTCTGGCCACTGCATGTGGCACGTGCTCATGCCCCGGGGCACTCCTGAGAACA
CAACCACAGGCAGCACCACCACAGCCGA
