[The description below was written by a language model from this plasmid's Addgene catalogue record.]
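Description:
mApple-SSTR3-N-17 is a mammalian expression plasmid built on the mApple-N1 backbone (about 4.75 kb without the insert), an N1-style fusion vector in which a gene of interest is placed upstream of the fluorescent protein. It is maintained in E. coli as a high-copy plasmid under kanamycin selection. It also carries a neomycin resistance marker, so transfected mammalian cells can be selected with G418 to obtain stable lines. No feature table accompanies the record, so details such as the specific origins of replication are not stated. The listed 3′ sequencing primer does imply an SV40 polyadenylation signal downstream of the fusion.

The payload is mouse somatostatin receptor 3 (SSTR3), expressed from the strong constitutive CMV promoter and fused at its C terminus to the red-orange fluorescent protein mApple. The "N-17" in the name probably denotes the N1-type orientation and a 17-residue linker between receptor and fluorophore, but the record does not confirm this, and the cloning method is listed as unknown. SSTR3 is a G protein-coupled receptor that concentrates in the membrane of primary cilia, and the record gives the cilium as the intended localization. The fusion therefore serves as a fluorescent marker for cilia in live or fixed mammalian cells. mApple's recorded excitation and emission maxima are 568 nm and 592 nm, which allows imaging in the red channel alongside green or blue probes. Typical applications would be visualizing ciliary presence, length and dynamics, or using the fusion as a localization reference in multicolour microscopy.
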