Addgene plasmid #54949: mApple-SSTR3-N-17
Purpose: Localization: Cilium, Excitation: 568, Emission: 592
Depositing lab: Michael Davidson.
Backbone
  Vector backbone: mApple-N1
  Backbone size w/o insert (bp): 4750
  Vector type: Mammalian Expression
  Selectable markers: Neomycin (select with G418)
Growth in bacteria
  Bacterial resistance: Kanamycin, 50 μg/mL
  Growth temperature: 37°C
  Growth strain: DH5alpha
  Copy number: High Copy
Gene/Insert
  Gene/Insert name: SSTR3 (alt name: NM_009218.3)
  Species: M. musculus (mouse)
  Promoter: CMV
  Tag / fusion protein: mApple (C terminal on backbone)
  Cloning method: Unknown
  Sequencing primers: 5′ CMV-F; 3′ SV40pA-R
Terms and licenses: Academic/Nonprofit Terms; Industry Terms: Not Available to Industry
Depositor comments: . Excitation = 568; Emission = 592 ;
How to cite: mApple-SSTR3-N-17 was a gift from Michael Davidson (Addgene plasmid # 54949 ; http://n2t.net/addgene:54949 ; RRID:Addgene_54949)
